Addgene plasmid #82136: pDONR223_JAZF1_WT
Purpose: Gateway Donor vector containing JAZF1 , part of the Target Accelerator Plasmid Collection.
Depositing lab: Jesse Boehm & William Hahn & David Root. Depositing organization: Broad Institute. Publication: Systematic Functional Interrogation of Rare Cancer Variants Identifies Oncogenic Alleles. Kim E, Ilic N, Shrestha Y, Zou L, Kamburov A, Zhu C, Yang X, Lubonja R, Tran N, Nguyen C, Lawrence MS, Piccioni F, Bagul M, Doench JG, Chouinard CR, Wu X, Hogstrom L, Natoli T, Tamayo P, Horn H, Corsello SM, Lage K, Root DE, Subramanian A, Golub TR, Getz G, Boehm JS, Hahn WC. Cancer Discov. 2016 Jul;6(7):714-26. doi: 10.1158/2159-8290.CD-16-0160. Epub 2016 May 4. PubMed 27147599.
Backbone
  Vector backbone: pDONR223
  Backbone manufacturer: Invitrogen
  Backbone size w/o insert (bp): 2790
  Vector type: Gateway Entry vector
Growth in bacteria
  Bacterial resistance: Spectinomycin, 50 μg/mL
  Growth temperature: 37°C
  Growth strain: DH5alpha
  Copy number: High Copy
Gene/Insert
  Gene/Insert name: JAZF1 (alt name: NM_175061.3)
  Species: H. sapiens (human)
  Mutation: WT
  Entrez Gene: JAZF1 (a.k.a. TIP27, ZNF802)
  Promoter: None
  Cloning method: Gateway Cloning
  Sequencing primers: 5′ M13pUC-fwd; 3′ M13-Rev
Terms and licenses: Academic/Nonprofit Terms; Industry Terms: Not Available to Industry
Depositor comments: Closed state: stop codon immediately follows insert Supporting reference: Systematic morphological profiling of human gene and allele function via Cell Painting. Rohban MH, et al. Elife. 2017, Mar 18;6. pii: e24060. PubMed PMID 28315521
How to cite: pDONR223_JAZF1_WT was a gift from Jesse Boehm & William Hahn & David Root (Addgene plasmid # 82136 ; http://n2t.net/addgene:82136 ; RRID:Addgene_82136)
