[The description below was written by a language model from this plasmid's Addgene catalogue record and pLannotate feature annotations shown in this document.]
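Description:
pDONR223_JAZF1_WT is a Gateway entry clone built on the Invitrogen pDONR223 backbone, carrying the wild-type human JAZF1 open reading frame (also known as TIP27 or ZNF802; reference transcript NM_175061.3). It is a bacterial cloning and shuttle plasmid rather than an expression vector. The sequenced record is about 3.5 kb. It replicates in E. coli from a high-copy ColE1/pUC-type origin and is selected with spectinomycin through the aadA (SmR) aminoglycoside adenylyltransferase gene. A class 1 integron Pc promoter fragment and a short gentamicin-resistance remnant lie upstream of this gene. Short lacI and lacZα fragments are also annotated and appear to be non-functional backbone leftovers.

The JAZF1 coding sequence sits between two attL-type recombination sites in opposite orientations. The automated annotation labels both as attL3, so the exact attL variants are not resolved by the feature table. These sites allow the ORF to be moved by an LR Clonase reaction into any compatible Gateway destination vector. The record lists no promoter for the insert. rrnB T1 and T2 terminators upstream insulate the cassette from read-through transcription, and the T7 promoter downstream points back towards the insert on the antisense strand. The clone is in the "closed" configuration, with a stop codon immediately after the ORF, so it yields native or N-terminally tagged protein but cannot be fused to C-terminal tags. JAZF1 encodes a zinc-finger transcriptional corepressor of the nuclear receptor NR2C2. The plasmid belongs to the Target Accelerator Plasmid Collection, where the wild-type clone serves as a reference allele in systematic functional studies of cancer-associated gene variants and in morphological profiling of gene function.
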