Features (pLannotate 1.2.2; 12 found; start..end, strand, type, name):
    121..213     +  CDS            lacI (fragment): lac repressor; lacI; The lac repressor binds to the lac operator to inhibit transcription in E. coli. This inhibition can be relieved by adding lactose or isopropyl-β-D-thiogalactopyranoside (IPTG).
    268..295     -  terminator     rrnB T2 terminator: transcription terminator T2 from the E. coli rrnB gene
    427..470     +  terminator     rrnB T1 terminator: Escherichia coli rrnB; transcription terminator T1 from the E. coli rrnB gene
    517..553     -  CDS            lacZα (fragment): LacZα fragment of β-galactosidase; lacZ fragment
    570..665     +  protein_bind   attL3: mutant version of attL; recombination site for the Gateway® LR reaction LR Clonase™
    671..1399    +  CDS            JAZF1: JAZF1_HUMAN - Also known as TIP27, ZNF802. Experimental evidence at protein level: Swiss-Prot protein existence level 1. Acts as a transcriptional corepressor of orphan nuclear receptor NR2C2 (PubMed:15302918). Inhibits expression of the gluconeogenesis enzyme PCK2 through inhibition of NR2C2 activity (By similarity). Also involved in transcriptional activation of NAMPT by promoting expression of PPARA and PPARD (By similarity). Plays a role in lipid metabolism by suppressing lipogenesis, increasing lipolysis and decreasing lipid accumulation in adipose tissue (By similarity). Plays a role in
   1407..1502    -  protein_bind   attL3: mutant version of attL; recombination site for the Gateway® LR reaction LR Clonase™
   1521..1539    -  promoter       T7 promoter: promoter for bacteriophage T7 RNA polymerase
   1729..1752    +  promoter       Pc promoter (fragment): intI1 (promoter lies within the coding sequence); class 1 integron promoter
   1928..1984    +  CDS            GmR (fragment): gentamycin acetyltransferase; aacC1; confers resistance to gentamycin
   1991..2782    +  CDS            SmR: aminoglycoside adenylyltransferase (Murphy, 1985); aadA; confers resistance to spectinomycin and streptomycin
   2875..3463    +  rep_origin     ori: high-copy-number ColE1/pMB1/pBR322/pUC origin of replication
>Addgene plasmid #82136 | pDONR223_JAZF1_WT | addgene full sequence | sequence record 164682 | Addgene NGS Result
CTTTCCTGCGTTATCCCCTGATTCTGTGGATAACCGTATTACCGCCTTTGAGTGAGCTGATACCGCTCGC
CGCAGCCGAACGACCGAGCGCAGCGAGTCAGTGAGCGAGGAAGCGGAAGAGCGCCCAATACGCAAACCGC
CTCTCCCCGCGCGTTGGCCGATTCATTAATGCAGCTGGCACGACAGGTTTCCCGACTGGAAAGCGGGCAG
TGAGCGCAACGCAATTAATACGCGTACCGCTAGCCAGGAAGAGTTTGTAGAAACGCAAAAAGGCCATCCG
TCAGGATGGCCTTCTGCTTAGTTTGATGCCTGGCAGTTTATGGCGGGCGTCCTGCCCGCCACCCTCCGGG
CCGTTGCTTCACAACGTTCAAATCCGCTCCCGGCGGATTTGTCCTACTCAGGAGAGCGTTCACCGACAAA
CAACAGATAAAACGAAAGGCCCAGTCTTCCGACTGAGCCTTTCGTTTTATTTGATGCCTGGCAGTTCCCT
ACTCTCGCGTTAACGCTAGCATGGATGTTTTCCCAGTCACGACGTTGTAAAACGACGGCCAGTCTTAAGC
TCGGGCCCCAAATAATGATTTTATTTTGACTGATAGTGACCTGTTCGTTGCAACAAATTGATGAGCAATG
CTTTTTTATAATGCCAACTTTGTACAAAAAAGTTGGCACCATGACAGGCATCGCCGCCGCCTCCTTCTTC
TCCAATACCTGCCGATTCGGGGGCTGCGGACTCCACTTCCCCACCCTGGCCGACCTCATCGAGCACATCG
AGGACAACCACATCGATACAGATCCACGGGTTTTAGAAAAACAAGAATTACAGCAGCCAACCTATGTTGC
CCTGAGTTACATAAATAGATTCATGACAGATGCTGCCCGCCGAGAGCAGGAGTCCCTAAAGAAGAAGATT
CAGCCGAAGCTCTCGCTGACTCTGTCCAGCTCAGTGTCTCGAGGGAATGTGTCCACTCCCCCACGCCACA
GCAGTGGAAGCCTTACTCCCCCCGTGACCCCACCCATCACCCCCTCCTCTTCATTCCGCAGCAGCACTCC
GACAGGCAGCGAGTATGACGAGGAGGAGGTGGACTATGAGGAGTCGGACAGCGATGAGTCCTGGACCACA
GAGAGTGCCATCAGCTCCGAAGCCATCCTCAGCTCCATGTGCATGAATGGAGGGGAAGAGAAGCCTTTTG
CCTGCCCAGTTCCTGGATGTAAAAAGAGATACAAGAATGTGAATGGCATAAAGTATCACGCTAAGAATGG
TCACAGAACACAGATTCGTGTCCGCAAACCATTCAAGTGTCGCTGTGGGAAGAGTTACAAGACAGCTCAG
GGCCTGCGGCACCACACAATCAATTTCCATCCCCCGGTGTCGGCTGAGATTATCAGGAAGATGCAGCAAT
AATTGCCAACTTTCTTGTACAAAGTTGGCATTATAAGAAAGCATTGCTTATCAATTTGTTGCAACGAACA
GGTCACTATCAGTCAAAATAAAATCATTATTTGCCATCCAGCTGATATCCCCTATAGTGAGTCGTATTAC
ATGGTCATAGCTGTTTCCTGGCAGCTCTGGCCCGTGTCTCAAAATCTCTGATGTTACATTGCACAAGATA
AAAATATATCATCATGCCTCCTCTAGACCAGCCAGGACAGAAATGCCTCGACTTCGCTGCTACCCAAGGT
TGCCGGGTGACGCACACCGTGGAAACGGATGAAGGCACGAACCCAGTGGACATAAGCCTGTTCGGTTCGT
AAGCTGTAATGCAAGTAGCGTATGCGCTCACGCAACTGGTCCAGAACCTTGACCGAACGCAGCGGTGGTA
ACGGCGCAGTGGCGGTTTTCATGGCTTGTTATGACTGTTTTTTTGGGGTACAGTCTATGCCTCGGGCATC
CAAGCAGCAAGCGCGTTACGCCGTGGGTCGATGTTTGATGTTATGGAGCAGCAACGATGTTACGCAGCAG
GGCAGTCGCCCTAAAACAAAGTTAAACATTATGAGGGAAGCGGTGATCGCCGAAGTATCGACTCAACTAT
CAGAGGTAGTTGGCGTCATCGAGCGCCATCTCGAACCGACGTTGCTGGCCGTACATTTGTACGGCTCCGC
AGTGGATGGCGGCCTGAAGCCACACAGTGATATTGATTTGCTGGTTACGGTGACCGTAAGGCTTGATGAA
ACAACGCGGCGAGCTTTGATCAACGACCTTTTGGAAACTTCGGCTTCCCCTGGAGAGAGCGAGATTCTCC
GCGCTGTAGAAGTCACCATTGTTGTGCACGACGACATCATTCCGTGGCGTTATCCAGCTAAGCGCGAACT
GCAATTTGGAGAATGGCAGCGCAATGACATTCTTGCAGGTATCTTCGAGCCAGCCACGATCGACATTGAT
CTGGCTATCTTGCTGACAAAAGCAAGAGAACATAGCGTTGCCTTGGTAGGTCCAGCGGCGGAGGAACTCT
TTGATCCGGTTCCTGAACAGGATCTATTTGAGGCGCTAAATGAAACCTTAACGCTATGGAACTCGCCGCC
CGACTGGGCTGGCGATGAGCGAAATGTAGTGCTTACGTTGTCCCGCATTTGGTACAGCGCAGTAACCGGC
AAAATCGCGCCGAAGGATGTCGCTGCCGACTGGGCAATGGAGCGCCTGCCGGCCCAGTATCAGCCCGTCA
TACTTGAAGCTAGACAGGCTTATCTTGGACAAGAAGAAGATCGCTTGGCCTCGCGCGCAGATCAGTTGGA
AGAATTTGTCCACTACGTGAAAGGCGAGATCACCAAGGTAGTCGGCAAATAACCCTCGAGCCACCCATGA
CCAAAATCCCTTAACGTGAGTTACGCGTCGTTCCACTGAGCGTCAGACCCCGTAGAAAAGATCAAAGGAT
CTTCTTGAGATCCTTTTTTTCTGCGCGTAATCTGCTGCTTGCAAACAAAAAAACCACCGCTACCAGCGGT
GGTTTGTTTGCCGGATCAAGAGCTACCAACTCTTTTTCCGAAGGTAACTGGCTTCAGCAGAGCGCAGATA
CCAAATACTGTTCTTCTAGTGTAGCCGTAGTTAGGCCACCACTTCAAGAACTCTGTAGCACCGCCTACAT
ACCTCGCTCTGCTAATCCTGTTACCAGTGGCTGCTGCCAGTGGCGATAAGTCGTGTCTTACCGGGTTGGA
CTCAAGACGATAGTTACCGGATAAGGCGCAGCGGTCGGGCTGAACGGGGGGTTCGTGCACACAGCCCAGC
TTGGAGCGAACGACCTACACCGAACTGAGATACCTACAGCGTGAGCTATGAGAAAGCGCCACGCTTCCCG
AAGGGAGAAAGGCGGACAGGTATCCGGTAAGCGGCAGGGTCGGAACAGGAGAGCGCACGAGGGAGCTTCC
AGGGGGAAACGCCTGGTATCTTTATAGTCCTGTCGGGTTTCGCCACCTCTGACTTGAGCGTCGATTTTTG
TGATGCTCGTCAGGGGGGCGGAGCCTATGGAAAAACGCCAGCAACGCGGCCTTTTTACGGTTCCTGGCCT
TTTGCTGGCCTTTTGCTCACATGTT
