>Addgene plasmid #82136 | pDONR223_JAZF1_WT | depositor partial sequence | sequence record 155507 | Insert sequence
ATGACAGGCATCGCCGCCGCCTCCTTCTTCTCCAATACCTGCCGATTCGGGGGCTGCGGACTCCACTTCC
CCACCCTGGCCGACCTCATCGAGCACATCGAGGACAACCACATCGATACAGATCCACGGGTTTTAGAAAA
ACAAGAATTACAGCAGCCAACCTATGTTGCCCTGAGTTACATAAATAGATTCATGACAGATGCTGCCCGC
CGAGAGCAGGAGTCCCTAAAGAAGAAGATTCAGCCGAAGCTCTCGCTGACTCTGTCCAGCTCAGTGTCTC
GAGGGAATGTGTCCACTCCCCCACGCCACAGCAGTGGAAGCCTTACTCCCCCCGTGACCCCACCCATCAC
CCCCTCCTCTTCATTCCGCAGCAGCACTCCGACAGGCAGCGAGTATGACGAGGAGGAGGTGGACTATGAG
GAGTCGGACAGCGATGAGTCCTGGACCACAGAGAGTGCCATCAGCTCCGAAGCCATCCTCAGCTCCATGT
GCATGAATGGAGGGGAAGAGAAGCCTTTTGCCTGCCCAGTTCCTGGATGTAAAAAGAGATACAAGAATGT
GAATGGCATAAAGTATCACGCTAAGAATGGTCACAGAACACAGATTCGTGTCCGCAAACCATTCAAGTGT
CGCTGTGGGAAGAGTTACAAGACAGCTCAGGGCCTGCGGCACCACACAATCAATTTCCATCCCCCGGTGT
CGGCTGAGATTATCAGGAAGATGCAGCAA
